>Addgene plasmid #87860 | pEGFPN1-RBM3 | addgene full sequence | sequence record 178207 | Addgene NGS Result
AGGTGTGGAAAGTCCCCAGGCTCCCCAGCAGGCAGAAGTATGCAAAGCATGCATCTCAATTAGTCAGCAA
CCATAGTCCCGCCCCTAACTCCGCCCATCCCGCCCCTAACTCCGCCCAGTTCCGCCCATTCTCCGCCCCA
TGGCTGACTAATTTTTTTTATTTATGCAGAGGCCGAGGCCGCCTCGGCCTCTGAGCTATTCCAGAAGTAG
TGAGGAGGCTTTTTTGGAGGCCTAGGCTTTTGCAAAGATCGATCAAGAGACAGGATGAGGATCGTTTCGC
ATGATTGAACAAGATGGATTGCACGCAGGTTCTCCGGCCGCTTGGGTGGAGAGGCTATTCGGCTATGACT
GGGCACAACAGACAATCGGCTGCTCTGATGCCGCCGTGTTCCGGCTGTCAGCGCAGGGGCGCCCGGTTCT
TTTTGTCAAGACCGACCTGTCCGGTGCCCTGAATGAACTGCAAGACGAGGCAGCGCGGCTATCGTGGCTG
GCCACGACGGGCGTTCCTTGCGCAGCTGTGCTCGACGTTGTCACTGAAGCGGGAAGGGACTGGCTGCTAT
TGGGCGAAGTGCCGGGGCAGGATCTCCTGTCATCTCACCTTGCTCCTGCCGAGAAAGTATCCATCATGGC
TGATGCAATGCGGCGGCTGCATACGCTTGATCCGGCTACCTGCCCATTCGACCACCAAGCGAAACATCGC
ATCGAGCGAGCACGTACTCGGATGGAAGCCGGTCTTGTCGATCAGGATGATCTGGACGAAGAGCATCAGG
GGCTCGCGCCAGCCGAACTGTTCGCCAGGCTCAAGGCGAGCATGCCCGACGGCGAGGATCTCGTCGTGAC
CCATGGCGATGCCTGCTTGCCGAATATCATGGTGGAAAATGGCCGCTTTTCTGGATTCATCGACTGTGGC
CGGCTGGGTGTGGCGGACCGCTATCAGGACATAGCGTTGGCTACCCGTGATATTGCTGAAGAGCTTGGCG
GCGAATGGGCTGACCGCTTCCTCGTGCTTTACGGTATCGCCGCTCCCGATTCGCAGCGCATCGCCTTCTA
TCGCCTTCTTGACGAGTTCTTCTGAGCGGGACTCTGGGGTTCGAAATGACCGACCAAGCGACGCCCAACC
TGCCATCACGAGATTTCGATTCCACCGCCGCCTTCTATGAAAGGTTGGGCTTCGGAATCGTTTTCCGGGA
CGCCGGCTGGATGATCCTCCAGCGCGGGGATCTCATGCTGGAGTTCTTCGCCCACCCTAGGGGGAGGCTA
ACTGAAACACGGAAGGAGACAATACCGGAAGGAACCCGCGCTATGACGGCAATAAAAAGACAGAATAAAA
CGCACGGTGTTGGGTCGTTTGTTCATAAACGCGGGGTTCGGTCCCAGGGCTGGCACTCTGTCGATACCCC
ACCGAGACCCCATTGGGGCCAATACGCCCGCGTTTCTTCCTTTTCCCCACCCCACCCCCCAAGTTCGGGT
GAAGGCCCAGGGCTCGCAGCCAACGTCGGGGCGGCAGGCCCTGCCATAGCCTCAGGTTACTCATATATAC
TTTAGATTGATTTAAAACTTCATTTTTAATTTAAAAGGATCTAGGTGAAGATCCTTTTTGATAATCTCAT
GACCAAAATCCCTTAACGTGAGTTTTCGTTCCACTGAGCGTCAGACCCCGTAGAAAAGATCAAAGGATCT
TCTTGAGATCCTTTTTTTCTGCGCGTAATCTGCTGCTTGCAAACAAAAAAACCACCGCTACCAGCGGTGG
TTTGTTTGCCGGATCAAGAGCTACCAACTCTTTTTCCGAAGGTAACTGGCTTCAGCAGAGCGCAGATACC
AAATACTGTTCTTCTAGTGTAGCCGTAGTTAGGCCACCACTTCAAGAACTCTGTAGCACCGCCTACATAC
CTCGCTCTGCTAATCCTGTTACCAGTGGCTGCTGCCAGTGGCGATAAGTCGTGTCTTACCGGGTTGGACT
CAAGACGATAGTTACCGGATAAGGCGCAGCGGTCGGGCTGAACGGGGGGTTCGTGCACACAGCCCAGCTT
GGAGCGAACGACCTACACCGAACTGAGATACCTACAGCGTGAGCTATGAGAAAGCGCCACGCTTCCCGAA
GGGAGAAAGGCGGACAGGTATCCGGTAAGCGGCAGGGTCGGAACAGGAGAGCGCACGAGGGAGCTTCCAG
GGGGAAACGCCTGGTATCTTTATAGTCCTGTCGGGTTTCGCCACCTCTGACTTGAGCGTCGATTTTTGTG
ATGCTCGTCAGGGGGGCGGAGCCTATGGAAAAACGCCAGCAACGCGGCCTTTTTACGGTTCCTGGCCTTT
TGCTGGCCTTTTGCTCACATGTTCTTTCCTGCGTTATCCCCTGATTCTGTGGATAACCGTATTACCGCCA
TGCATTAGTTATTAATAGTAATCAATTACGGGGTCATTAGTTCATAGCCCATATATGGAGTTCCGCGTTA
CATAACTTACGGTAAATGGCCCGCCTGGCTGACCGCCCAACGACCCCCGCCCATTGACGTCAATAATGAC
GTATGTTCCCATAGTAACGCCAATAGGGACTTTCCATTGACGTCAATGGGTGGAGTATTTACGGTAAACT
GCCCACTTGGCAGTACATCAAGTGTATCATATGCCAAGTACGCCCCCTATTGACGTCAATGACGGTAAAT
GGCCCGCCTGGCATTATGCCCAGTACATGACCTTATGGGACTTTCCTACTTGGCAGTACATCTACGTATT
AGTCATCGCTATTACCATGGTGATGCGGTTTTGGCAGTACATCAATGGGCGTGGATAGCGGTTTGACTCA
CGGGGATTTCCAAGTCTCCACCCCATTGACGTCAATGGGAGTTTGTTTTGGCACCAAAATCAACGGGACT
TTCCAAAATGTCGTAACAACTCCGCCCCATTGACGCAAATGGGCGGTAGGCGTGTACGGTGGGAGGTCTA
TATAAGCAGAGCTGGTTTAGTGAACCGTCAGATCCGCTAGCGACCATGTCCTCTGAAGAAGGAAAGCTCT
TCGTGGGAGGGCTCAACTTTAACACCGACGAGCAGGCACTGGAAGACCACTTCAGCAGTTTCGGACCTAT
CTCTGAGGTGGTCGTTGTCAAGGACCGGGAGACTCAGCGGTCCAGGGGTTTTGGTTTCATCACCTTCACC
AACCCAGAGCATGCTTCAGTTGCCATGAGAGCCATGAACGGAGAGTCTCTGGATGGTCGTCAGATCCGTG
TGGATCATGCAGGCAAGTCTGCTCGGGGAACCAGAGGAGGTGGCTTTGGGGCCCATGGGCGTGGTCGCAG
CTACTCTAGAGGTGGTGGGGACCAGGGCTATGGGAGTGGCAGGTATTATGACAGTCGACCTGGAGGGTAT
GGATATGGATATGGACGTTCCAGAGACTATAATGGCAGAAACCAGGGTGGTTATGACCGCTACTCAGGAG
GAAATTACAGAGACAATTATGACAACATGAAAAAGCTTCGAATTCTGCAGTCGACGGTACCGCGGGCCCG
GGATCCACCGGTCGCCACCATGGTGAGCAAGGGCGAGGAGCTGTTCACCGGGGTGGTGCCCATCCTGGTC
GAGCTGGACGGCGACGTAAACGGCCACAAGTTCAGCGTGTCCGGCGAGGGCGAGGGCGATGCCACCTACG
GCAAGCTGACCCTGAAGTTCATCTGCACCACCGGCAAGCTGCCCGTGCCCTGGCCCACCCTCGTGACCAC
CCTGACCTACGGCGTGCAGTGCTTCAGCCGCTACCCCGACCACATGAAGCAGCACGACTTCTTCAAGTCC
GCCATGCCCGAAGGCTACGTCCAGGAGCGCACCATCTTCTTCAAGGACGACGGCAACTACAAGACCCGCG
CCGAGGTGAAGTTCGAGGGCGACACCCTGGTGAACCGCATCGAGCTGAAGGGCATCGACTTCAAGGAGGA
CGGCAACATCCTGGGGCACAAGCTGGAGTACAACTACAACAGCCACAACGTCTATATCATGGCCGACAAG
CAGAAGAACGGCATCAAGGTGAACTTCAAGATCCGCCACAACATCGAGGACGGCAGCGTGCAGCTCGCCG
ACCACTACCAGCAGAACACCCCCATCGGCGACGGCCCCGTGCTGCTGCCCGACAACCACTACCTGAGCAC
CCAGTCCGCCCTGAGCAAAGACCCCAACGAGAAGCGCGATCACATGGTCCTGCTGGAGTTCGTGACCGCC
GCCGGGATCACTCTCGGCATGGACGAGCTGTACAAGTAAAGCGGCCGCGACTCTAGATCATAATCAGCCA
TACCACATTTGTAGAGGTTTTACTTGCTTTAAAAAACCTCCCACACCTCCCCCTGAACCTGAAACATAAA
ATGAATGCAATTGTTGTTGTTAACTTGTTTATTGCAGCTTATAATGGTTACAAATAAAGCAATAGCATCA
CAAATTTCACAAATAAAGCATTTTTTTCACTGCATTCTAGTTGTGGTTTGTCCAAACTCATCAATGTATC
TTAAGGCGTAAATTGTAAGCGTTAATATTTTGTTAAAATTCGCGTTAAATTTTTGTTAAATCAGCTCATT
TTTTAACCAATAGGCCGAAATCGGCAAAATCCCTTATAAATCAAAAGAATAGACCGAGATAGGGT
[37 nt withheld, positions 4616-4652]
AAAGAACGTGGACTCCAACGTCAAAGG
[49 nt withheld, positions 4680-4728]
T
[91 nt withheld, positions 4730-4820]
G
[124 nt withheld, positions 4822-4945]
CAGGTGGCACTTTTCGGGGAAATGTGCGCGGAACCCCTATTTGTTTATTTTTCTAAATACATTCAAATAT
GTATCCGCTCATGAGACAATAACCCTGATAAATGCTTCAATAATATTGAAAAAGGAAGAGTCCTGAGGCG
GAAAGAACCAGCTGTGGAATGTGTGTCAGTTAGGGTGTGGAAAGTCCCCAGGCTCCCCAGCAGGCAGAAG
TATGCAAAGCATGCATCTCAATTAGTCAGCAACC
Features (pLannotate 1.2.2; 15 found; start..end, strand, type, name):
    281..1075    +  CDS            NeoR/KanR: aminoglycoside phosphotransferase from Tn5; aph(3')-II (or nptII); confers resistance to neomycin, kanamycin, and G418 (Geneticin®)
   1096..1248    +  CDS            ble (fragment): BLE_KLEPN - Experimental evidence at protein level: Swiss-Prot protein existence level 1. Binding protein with a strong affinity to the bleomycin family of antibiotics. Binds to CL990; an antimitotic-antibiotic compound. From Klebsiella pneumoniae.
   1307..1354    +  polyA_signal   HSV TK poly(A) signal: herpes simplex virus thymidine kinase polyadenylation signal (Cole and Stacy, 1985)
   1445..1461    -  polyA_signal   bGH poly(A) signal (fragment): bovine growth hormone polyadenylation signal
   1683..2271    +  rep_origin     ori: high-copy-number ColE1/pMB1/pBR322/pUC origin of replication
   2446..2749    +  enhancer       CMV enhancer: human cytomegalovirus immediate early enhancer
   2750..2953    +  promoter       CMV promoter: human cytomegalovirus (CMV) immediate early promoter
   2986..3456    +  CDS            RBM3: RBM3_HUMAN - Also known as RNPL. Experimental evidence at protein level: Swiss-Prot protein existence level 1. Cold-inducible mRNA binding protein that enhances global protein synthesis at both physiological and mild hypothermic temperatures. Reduces the relative abundance of microRNAs, when overexpressed. Enhances phosphorylation of translation initiation factors and active polysome formation (By similarity). From Homo sapiens (Human).
   3463..3506    +  misc_feature   MCS (fragment): multiple cloning site
   3520..4239    +  CDS            EGFP: the original enhanced GFP (Yang et al., 1996) mammalian codon-optimized
   4256..4339    +  CDS            large T antigen (fragment): large T antigen from SV40 (simian virus 40)
   4362..4483    +  polyA_signal   SV40 poly(A) signal: SV40 polyadenylation signal
   4517..4945    -  rep_origin     f1 ori (sequence partly withheld): f1 bacteriophage origin of replication; arrow indicates direction of (+) strand synthesis
   4972..5076    +  promoter       AmpR promoter: bla
   5078..246     +  promoter       SV40 promoter (across the origin): SV40 enhancer and early promoter
