[The description below was written by a language model from this plasmid's Addgene catalogue record and pLannotate feature annotations shown in this document.]
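Description:
pEGFPN1-RBM3 is a mammalian expression plasmid built on the pEGFP-N1 backbone that produces human RNA binding motif protein 3 (RBM3) fused at its C terminus to EGFP. The sequenced plasmid is 5,189 nt. In bacteria it replicates from a high-copy ColE1/pUC-type origin and is selected with kanamycin. An f1 phage origin is also present, which in principle allows single-stranded DNA production. A single Tn5 aminoglycoside phosphotransferase gene (NeoR/KanR) provides selection in both hosts. It sits downstream of a bacterial bla promoter and the SV40 enhancer/early promoter and is terminated by the HSV TK polyadenylation signal, so it gives kanamycin resistance in E. coli and G418 resistance for stable selection in mammalian cells. The short ble, bGH poly(A) and large T antigen fragments flagged by the annotation are partial matches to backbone sequence rather than functional cassettes.

The expression unit is driven by the human cytomegalovirus immediate early enhancer and promoter. The RBM3 coding sequence lies directly downstream, followed by a remnant of the multiple cloning site, the mammalian codon-optimised EGFP open reading frame, and the SV40 polyadenylation signal. The residual polylinker therefore serves as a short linker between RBM3 and EGFP. No mutations are recorded for the insert. RBM3 is annotated as a cold-inducible mRNA-binding protein that enhances global protein synthesis. The construct is suited to transient or stable overexpression of fluorescently labelled RBM3, for example to follow its localisation in live or fixed cells or to detect it through the GFP moiety. It was deposited in connection with a study of gamma-tubulin and nuclear envelope assembly around chromatin, but the record does not describe its specific role in that work.
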