Addgene plasmid #87860: pEGFPN1-RBM3
Purpose: Expresses human RBM3 coupled to GFP
Depositing lab: Maria Alvarado-Kristensson. Publication: Gamma-tubulin coordinates nuclear envelope assembly around chromatin. Rossello CA, Lindstrom L, Glindre J, Eklund G, Alvarado-Kristensson M. Heliyon. 2016 Sep 24;2(9):e00166. eCollection 2016 Sep. e00166 PubMed 27699285.
Backbone
  Vector backbone: pEGFP-N1
  Vector type: Mammalian Expression
  Selectable markers: Neomycin (select with G418)
Growth in bacteria
  Bacterial resistance: Kanamycin, 50 μg/mL
  Growth temperature: 37°C
  Growth strain: DH5alpha
  Copy number: Unknown
Gene/Insert
  Gene/Insert name: RNA binding motif protein 3 (alt name: RBM3)
  Species: H. sapiens (human)
  Insert size (bp): 481
  Mutation: NA
  GenBank ID: NM_006743.3
  Entrez Gene: RBM3 (a.k.a. IS1-RNPL, RNPL)
  Tag / fusion protein: GFP (C terminal on insert)
Terms and licenses: Academic/Nonprofit Terms; Industry Terms: Not Available to Industry
How to cite: pEGFPN1-RBM3 was a gift from Maria Alvarado-Kristensson (Addgene plasmid # 87860 ; http://n2t.net/addgene:87860 ; RRID:Addgene_87860)
