>Addgene plasmid #87860 | pEGFPN1-RBM3 | depositor partial sequence | sequence record 171312 | insert
GCTAGCGACCATGTCCTCTGAAGAAGGAAAGCTCTTCGTGGGAGGGCTCAACTTTAACACCGACGAGCAG
GCACTGGAAGACCACTTCAGCAGTTTCGGACCTATCTCTGAGGTGGTCGTTGTCAAGGACCGGGAGACTC
AGCGGTCCAGGGGTTTTGGTTTCATCACCTTCACCAACCCAGAGCATGCTTCAGTTGCCATGAGAGCCAT
GAACGGAGAGTCTCTGGATGGTCGTCAGATCCGTGTGGATCATGCAGGCAAGTCTGCTCGGGGAACCAGA
GGAGGTGGCTTTGGGGCCCATGGGCGTGGTCGCAGCTACTCTAGAGGTGGTGGGGACCAGGGCTATGGGA
GTGGCAGGTATTATGACAGTCGACCTGGAGGGTATGGATATGGATATGGACGTTCCAGAGACTATAATGG
CAGAAACCAGGGTGGTTATGACCGCTACTCAGGAGGAAATTACAGAGACAATTATGACAACATGAAAAAG
CTTCGAATTCTGCAGTCGACGGTA
